>Addgene plasmid #31450 | pRLCon183-221mut2_850-1207 | depositor full sequence | sequence record 14401 | Author sequence
TCAATATTGGCCATTAGCCATATTATTCATTGGTTATATAGCATAAATCAATATTGGCTATTGGCCATTG
CATACGTTGTATCTATATCATAATATGTACATTTATATTGGCTCATGTCCAATATGACCGCCATGTTGGC
ATTGATTATTGACTAGTTATTAATAGTAATCAATTACGGGGTCATTAGTTCATAGCCCATATATGGAGTT
CCGCGTTACATAACTTACGGTAAATGGCCCGCCTGGCTGACCGCCCAACGACCCCCGCCCATTGACGTCA
ATAATGACGTATGTTCCCATAGTAACGCCAATAGGGACTTTCCATTGACGTCAATGGGTGGAGTATTTAC
GGTAAACTGCCCACTTGGCAGTACATCAAGTGTATCATATGCCAAGTCCGCCCCCTATTGACGTCAATGA
CGGTAAATGGCCCGCCTGGCATTATGCCCAGTACATGACCTTACGGGACTTTCCTACTTGGCAGTACATC
TACGTATTAGTCATCGCTATTACCATGGTGATGCGGTTTTGGCAGTACACCAATGGGCGTGGATAGCGGT
TTGACTCACGGGGATTTCCAAGTCTCCACCCCATTGACGTCAATGGGAGTTTGTTTTGGCACCAAAATCA
ACGGGACTTTCCAAAATGTCGTAACAACTGCGATCGCCCGCCCCGTTGACGCAAATGGGCGGTAGGCGTG
TACGGTGGGAGGTCTATATAAGCAGAGCTCGTTTAGTGAACCGTCAGATCACTAGAAGCTTTATTGCGGT
AGTTTATCACAGTTAAATTGCTAACGCAGTCAGTGCTTCTGACACAACAGTCTCGAACTTAAGCTGCAGT
GACTCTCTTAAGGTAGCCTTGCAGAAGTTGGTCGTGAGGCACTGGGCAGGTAAGTATCAAGGTTACAAGA
CAGGTTTAAGGAGACCAATAGAAACTGGGCTTGTCGAGACAGAGAAGACTCTTGCGTTTCTGATAGGCAC
CTATTGGTCTTACTGACATCCACTTTGCCTTTCTCTCCACAGGTGTCCACTCCCAGTTCAATTACAGCTC
TTAAGGCTAGAGTACTTAATACGACTCACTATAGGCTAGCCACCATGGCTTCCAAGGTGTACGACCCCGA
GCAACGCAAACGCATGATCACTGGGCCTCAGTGGTGGGCTCGCTGCAAGCAAATGAACGTGCTGGACTCC
TTCATCAACTACTATGATTCCGAGAAGCACGCCGAGAACGCCGTGATTTTTCTGCATGGTAACGCTGCCT
CCAGCTACCTGTGGAGGCACGTCGTGCCTCACATCGAGCCCGTGGCTAGATGCATCATCCCTGATCTGAT
CGGAATGGGTAAGTCCGGCAAGAGCGGGAATGGCTCATATCGCCTCCTGGATCACTACAAGTACCTCACC
GCTTGGTTCGAGCTGCTGAACCTTCCAAAGAAAATCATCTTTGTGGGCCACGACTGGGGGGCTTGTCTGG
CCTTTCACTACTCCTACGAGCACCAAGACAAGATCAAGGCCATCGTCCATGCTGAGAGTGTCGTGGACGT
GATCGAGTCCTGGGACGAGTGGCCTGACATCGAGGAGGATATCGCCCTGATCAAGAGCGAAGAGGGCGAG
AAAATGGTGCTTGAGAATAACTTCTTCGTCGAGACCATGCTCCCAAGCAAGATCATGCGGAAACTGGAGC
CTGAGGAGTTCGCTGCCTACCTGGAGCCATTCAAGGAGAAGGGCGAGGTTAGACGGCCTACCCTCTCCTG
GCCTCGCGAGATCCCTCTCGTTAAGGGAGGCAAGCCCGACGTCGTCCAGATTGTCCGCAACTACAACGCC
TACCTTCGGGCCAGCGACGATCTGCCTAAGATGTTCATCGAGTCCGACCCTGGGTTCTTTTCCAACGCTA
TTGTCGAGGGAGCTAAGAAGTTCCCTAACACCGAGTTCGTGAAGGTGAAGGGCCTCCACTTCAGCCAGGA
GGACGCTCCAGATGAAATGGGTAAGTACATCAAGAGCTTCGTGGAGCGCGTGCTGAAGAACGAGCAGTAA
TTCTAGGAATTCTGCTCTGGATAACAAGAGAAAGACTTGGGGAGACCTCTCGAGCTAGATGGCTGGTAGA
GCAGGTGAGATGGGACATTCCAAAGAACAGCCTGAGCCAAGGCCTAGTGGTAGTAAGAATCTAGCAAGAA
TTGAGGAAGAATGGTGTGGGAGAGGGATGATGAAGAGAGAGAGGGCCTGCTGGAGAGCATAGGGTCTGGA
ACACCAGGCTGAGGTCCTGATCAGCTTCAAGGAGTATGCAGGGAGCTGGGCTTCCAGAAAATGAACACAG
CAGTTCTGCAGAGGACGGGAGGCTGGAAGCTGGGAGGTCAGGTGGGGTGGATGATATAATGCGGGTGAGA
GTAATGAGGCTTGGGGCTGGAGAGGACAAGATGGGTAAACCCTCACATCAGAGTGACATCCAGGAGGGCG
GCCGCTTCCCTTTAGTGAGGGTTAATGCTTCGAGCAGACATGATAAGATACATTGATGAGTTTGGACAAA
CCACAACTAGAATGCAGTGAAAAAAATGCTTTATTTGTGAAATTTGTGATGCTATTGCTTTATTTGTAAC
CATTATAAGCTGCAATAAACAAGTTAACAACAACAATTGCATTCATTTTATGTTTCAGGTTCAGGGGGAG
ATGTGGGAGGTTTTTTAAAGCAAGTAAAACCTCTACAAATGTGGTAAAATCCGATAAGGATCGATCCGGG
CTGGCGTAATAGCGAAGAGGCCCGCACCGATCGCCCTTCCCAACAGTTGCGCAGCCTGAATGGCGAATGG
[124 nt withheld, positions 2801-2924]
C
[91 nt withheld, positions 2926-3016]
A
[49 nt withheld, positions 3018-3066]
CCTTTGACGTTGGAGTCCACGTTCTTT
[37 nt withheld, positions 3094-3130]
ACCCTATCTCGGTCTATTCTTTTGATTTATAAGGGATTTTGCCGATTTCGGCCTATTGGTTAAAAAATGA
GCTGATTTAACAAAAATTTAACGCGAATTTTAACAAAATATTAACGCTTACAATTTCCTGATGCGGTATT
TTCTCCTTACGCATCTGTGCGGTATTTCACACCGCATACGCGGATCTGCGCAGCACCATGGCCTGAAATA
ACCTCTGAAAGAGGAACTTGGTTAGGTACCTTCTGAGGCGGAAAGAACCAGCTGTGGAATGTGTGTCAGT
TAGGGTGTGGAAAGTCCCCAGGCTCCCCAGCAGGCAGAAGTATGCAAAGCATGCATCTCAATTAGTCAGC
AACCAGGTGTGGAAAGTCCCCAGGCTCCCCAGCAGGCAGAAGTATGCAAAGCATGCATCTCAATTAGTCA
GCAACCATAGTCCCGCCCCTAACTCCGCCCATCCCGCCCCTAACTCCGCCCAGTTCCGCCCATTCTCCGC
CCCATGGCTGACTAATTTTTTTTATTTATGCAGAGGCCGAGGCCGCCTCGGCCTCTGAGCTATTCCAGAA
GTAGTGAGGAGGCTTTTTTGGAGGCCTAGGCTTTTGCAAAAAGCTTGATTCTTCTGACACAACAGTCTCG
AACTTAAGGCTAGAGCCACCATGATTGAACAAGATGGATTGCACGCAGGTTCTCCGGCCGCTTGGGTGGA
GAGGCTATTCGGCTATGACTGGGCACAACAGACAATCGGCTGCTCTGATGCCGCCGTGTTCCGGCTGTCA
GCGCAGGGGCGCCCGGTTCTTTTTGTCAAGACCGACCTGTCCGGTGCCCTGAATGAACTGCAGGACGAGG
CAGCGCGGCTATCGTGGCTGGCCACGACGGGCGTTCCTTGCGCAGCTGTGCTCGACGTTGTCACTGAAGC
GGGAAGGGACTGGCTGCTATTGGGCGAAGTGCCGGGGCAGGATCTCCTGTCATCTCACCTTGCTCCTGCC
GAGAAAGTATCCATCATGGCTGATGCAATGCGGCGGCTGCATACGCTTGATCCGGCTACCTGCCCATTCG
ACCACCAAGCGAAACATCGCATCGAGCGAGCACGTACTCGGATGGAAGCCGGTCTTGTCGATCAGGATGA
TCTGGACGAAGAGCATCAGGGGCTCGCGCCAGCCGAACTGTTCGCCAGGCTCAAGGCGCGCATGCCCGAC
GGCGAGGATCTCGTCGTGACCCATGGCGATGCCTGCTTGCCGAATATCATGGTGGAAAATGGCCGCTTTT
CTGGATTCATCGACTGTGGCCGGCTGGGTGTGGCGGACCGCTATCAGGACATAGCGTTGGCTACCCGTGA
TATTGCTGAAGAGCTTGGCGGCGAATGGGCTGACCGCTTCCTCGTGCTTTACGGTATCGCCGCTCCCGAT
TCGCAGCGCATCGCCTTCTATCGCCTTCTTGACGAGTTCTTCTGAGCGGGACTCTGGGGTTCGAAATGAC
CGACCAAGCGACGCCCAACCTGCCATCACGATGGCCGCAATAAAATATCTTTATTTTCATTACATCTGTG
TGTTGGTTTTTTGTGTGAATCGATAGCGATAAGGATCCGCGTATGGTGCACTCTCAGTACAATCTGCTCT
GATGCCGCATAGTTAAGCCAGCCCCGACACCCGCCAACACCCGCTGACGCGCCCTGACGGGCTTGTCTGC
TCCCGGCATCCGCTTACAGACAAGCTGTGACCGTCTCCGGGAGCTGCATGTGTCAGAGGTTTTCACCGTC
ATCACCGAAACGCGCGAGACGAAAGGGCCTCGTGATACGCCTATTTTTATAGGTTAATGTCATGATAATA
ATGGTTTCTTAGACGTCAGGTGGCACTTTTCGGGGAAATGTGCGCGGAACCCCTATTTGTTTATTTTTCT
AAATACATTCAAATATGTATCCGCTCATGAGACAATAACCCTGATAAATGCTTCAATAATATTGAAAAAG
GAAGAGTATGAGTATTCAACATTTCCGTGTCGCCCTTATTCCCTTTTTTGCGGCATTTTGCCTTCCTGTT
TTTGCTCACCCAGAAACGCTGGTGAAAGTAAAAGATGCTGAAGATCAGTTGGGTGCACGAGTGGGTTACA
TCGAACTGGATCTCAACAGCGGTAAGATCCTTGAGAGTTTTCGCCCCGAAGAACGTTTTCCAATGATGAG
CACTTTTAAAGTTCTGCTATGTGGCGCGGTATTATCCCGTATTGACGCCGGGCAAGAGCAACTCGGTCGC
CGCATACACTATTCTCAGAATGACTTGGTTGAGTACTCACCAGTCACAGAAAAGCATCTTACGGATGGCA
TGACAGTAAGAGAATTATGCAGTGCTGCCATAACCATGAGTGATAACACTGCGGCCAACTTACTTCTGAC
AACGATCGGAGGACCGAAGGAGCTAACCGCTTTTTTGCACAACATGGGGGATCATGTAACTCGCCTTGAT
CGTTGGGAACCGGAGCTGAATGAAGCCATACCAAACGACGAGCGTGACACCACGATGCCTGTAGCAATGG
CAACAACGTTGCGCAAACTATTAACTGGCGAACTACTTACTCTAGCTTCCCGGCAACAATTAATAGACTG
GATGGAGGCGGATAAAGTTGCAGGACCACTTCTGCGCTCGGCCCTTCCGGCTGGCTGGTTTATTGCTGAT
AAATCTGGAGCCGGTGAGCGTGGGTCTCGCGGTATCATTGCAGCACTGGGGCCAGATGGTAAGCCCTCCC
GTATCGTAGTTATCTACACGACGGGGAGTCAGGCAACTATGGATGAACGAAATAGACAGATCGCTGAGAT
AGGTGCCTCACTGATTAAGCATTGGTAACTGTCAGACCAAGTTTACTCATATATACTTTAGATTGATTTA
AAACTTCATTTTTAATTTAAAAGGATCTAGGTGAAGATCCTTTTTGATAATCTCATGACCAAAATCCCTT
AACGTGAGTTTTCGTTCCACTGAGCGTCAGACCCCGTAGAAAAGATCAAAGGATCTTCTTGAGATCCTTT
TTTTCTGCGCGTAATCTGCTGCTTGCAAACAAAAAAACCACCGCTACCAGCGGTGGTTTGTTTGCCGGAT
CAAGAGCTACCAACTCTTTTTCCGAAGGTAACTGGCTTCAGCAGAGCGCAGATACCAAATACTGTTCTTC
TAGTGTAGCCGTAGTTAGGCCACCACTTCAAGAACTCTGTAGCACCGCCTACATACCTCGCTCTGCTAAT
CCTGTTACCAGTGGCTGCTGCCAGTGGCGATAAGTCGTGTCTTACCGGGTTGGACTCAAGACGATAGTTA
CCGGATAAGGCGCAGCGGTCGGGCTGAACGGGGGGTTCGTGCACACAGCCCAGCTTGGAGCGAACGACCT
ACACCGAACTGAGATACCTACAGCGTGAGCTATGAGAAAGCGCCACGCTTCCCGAAGGGAGAAAGGCGGA
CAGGTATCCGGTAAGCGGCAGGGTCGGAACAGGAGAGCGCACGAGGGAGCTTCCAGGGGGAAACGCCTGG
TATCTTTATAGTCCTGTCGGGTTTCGCCACCTCTGACTTGAGCGTCGATTTTTGTGATGCTCGTCAGGGG
GGCGGAGCCTATGGAAAAACGCCAGCAACGCGGCCTTTTTACGGTTCCTGGCCTTTTGCTGGCCTTTTGC
TCACATGGCTCGACAGATCT
Features (pLannotate 1.2.2; 19 found; start..end, strand, type, name):
    140..517     +  enhancer       CMV enhancer: human cytomegalovirus immediate early enhancer
    518..729     +  promoter       CMV promoter: human cytomegalovirus (CMV) immediate early promoter
    890..1022    +  intron         chimeric intron: chimera between introns from human β-globin and immunoglobulin heavy chain genes
   1067..1085    +  promoter       T7 promoter: promoter for bacteriophage T7 RNA polymerase
   1095..2030    +  CDS            hRluc: Renilla luciferase human codon-optimized
   2459..2476    -  promoter       T3 promoter (fragment): promoter for bacteriophage T3 RNA polymerase
   2494..2615    -  polyA_signal   SV40 poly(A) signal: SV40 polyadenylation signal
   2638..2706    -  CDS            large T antigen (fragment): large T antigen from SV40 (simian virus 40)
   2730..2797    +  CDS            lacZα (fragment): LacZα fragment of β-galactosidase; lacZ fragment
   2801..3229    +  rep_origin     f1 ori (sequence partly withheld): f1 bacteriophage origin of replication; arrow indicates direction of (+) strand synthesis
   3257..3308    -  misc_feature   bom (fragment): basis of mobility region from pBR322
   3373..3730    +  promoter       SV40 promoter: SV40 enhancer and early promoter
   3781..4572    +  CDS            neo: KKA2_KLEPN - Also known as kan, nptII. Experimental evidence at protein level: Swiss-Prot protein existence level 1. Resistance to kanamycin, neomycin, paromomycin, ribostamycin, butirosin and gentamicin B. From Klebsiella pneumoniae.
   4639..4687    +  polyA_signal   poly(A) signal: synthetic polyadenylation signal
   4707..4761    -  misc_feature   bom (fragment): basis of mobility region from pBR322
   4863..4898    -  CDS            rop (fragment): Rop protein, which maintains plasmids at low copy number; rop
   4993..5097    +  promoter       AmpR promoter: bla
   5098..5958    +  CDS            AmpR: β-lactamase; bla; confers resistance to ampicillin, carbenicillin, and related antibiotics
   6129..6717    +  rep_origin     ori: high-copy-number ColE1/pMB1/pBR322/pUC origin of replication
