[The description below was written by a language model from this plasmid's Addgene catalogue record and pLannotate feature annotations shown in this document.]
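Description:
pRLCon183-221mut2_850-1207 is a mammalian luciferase reporter plasmid built on the pRL-Con backbone and designed to measure the regulatory potential of pieces of the human HNF4A 3' untranslated region. It is maintained in E. coli as a high-copy plasmid through a ColE1/pUC-type origin with ampicillin selection (AmpR under its own bla promoter). An f1 origin is also annotated. A separate SV40 enhancer/early promoter–neo cassette with a synthetic poly(A) signal could in principle support G418 selection in mammalian cells, although the record does not say it was used that way.

The reporter unit consists of the CMV immediate-early enhancer and promoter, a chimeric β-globin/immunoglobulin intron that promotes efficient expression, a T7 promoter, and the human codon-optimised Renilla luciferase (hRluc) coding sequence. The HNF4A 3'UTR fragments were cloned between EcoRI and NotI sites. The feature table leaves an unannotated gap between the end of hRluc and the SV40 poly(A) region, consistent with the insert sitting there as a heterologous 3'UTR, though the table does not label it. As the name and depositor comments indicate, the insert combines the "balancer" element (positions 183–221) carrying the mut2 mutation with "negative element A" (positions 850–1207). The listed insert size of 358 bp corresponds to the latter segment alone.

Because the fragments become part of the luciferase transcript, changes in Renilla activity after transfection report their effect on expression. This lets the mutated balancer be tested for its ability to counteract the negative element, as part of a systematic dissection of the HNF4A 3'UTR that includes miRNA target sites. The repository notes small discrepancies between its quality-control sequence and the depositor's assembled sequence that are not expected to affect function.
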