Addgene plasmid #31450: pRLCon183-221mut2_850-1207
Depositing lab: Gerhart Ryffel. Depositing organization: Universitaetsklinikum Essen. Publication: A systematic analysis of the 3'UTR of HNF4A mRNA reveals an interplay of regulatory elements including miRNA target sites. Wirsing A, Senkel S, Klein-Hitpass L, Ryffel GU. PLoS One. 2011;6(11):e27438. Epub 2011 Nov 30. 10.1371/journal.pone.0027438 PubMed 22140441.
Backbone
  Vector backbone: pRL-Con
  Backbone size w/o insert (bp): 6380
  Vector type: Mammalian Expression, Luciferase
Growth in bacteria
  Bacterial resistance: Ampicillin, 100 μg/mL
  Growth temperature: 37°C
  Growth strain: DH5alpha
  Copy number: High Copy
Gene/Insert
  Gene/Insert name: HNF4A 3'UTR fragments
  Species: H. sapiens (human)
  Insert size (bp): 358
  Mutation: mut2 in balancer
  Entrez Gene: HNF4A (a.k.a. FRTS4, HNF4, HNF4a7, HNF4a8, HNF4a9, HNF4alpha, MODY, MODY1, NR2A1, NR2A21, TCF, TCF-14, TCF14)
  Cloning method: Restriction Enzyme; 5′ cloning site EcoRI (not destroyed); 3′ cloning site NotI (not destroyed)
  Sequencing primers: 5′ taacaccgagttcgtgaaggtg
Terms and licenses: Academic/Nonprofit Terms; Industry Terms: Not Available to Industry
Depositor comments: To measure regulatory potential of 3'UTR: balancer with mut2 and negative element A Please note that there are some small discrepancies between Addgene's quality control sequence and the assembled sequence from the depositor. These discrepancies should not affect the function of the plasmid.
How to cite: pRLCon183-221mut2_850-1207 was a gift from Gerhart Ryffel (Addgene plasmid # 31450 ; http://n2t.net/addgene:31450 ; RRID:Addgene_31450)
