>Addgene plasmid #31450 | pRLCon183-221mut2_850-1207 | addgene partial sequence | sequence record 37155 | EBV-rev 5'-GTGGTTTGTCCAAACTCATC-3'
NANGTNGCNGANATTACCCTCACTAAAGGGAAGCGGCCGCCCTCCTGGATGTCACTCTGATGTGAGGGTT
TACCCATCTTGTCCTCTCCAGCCCCAAGCCTCATTACTCTCACCCACATTATATCATCCACCCCACCTGA
CCTCCCAGCTTCCAGCCTCCCGTCCTCTGCAGAACTGCTGTGTTCATTTTCTGGAAGCCCAGCTCCCTGC
ATACTCCTTGAAGCTGATCAGGACCTCAGCCTGGTGTTCCAGACCCTATGCTCTCCAGCAGGCCCTCTCT
CTCTTCATCATCCCTCTCCCACACCATTCTTCCTCAATTCTTGCTAGATTCTTACTACCACTAGGCCTTG
GCTCAGGCTGTTCTTTGGAATGTCCCATCTCACCTGCTCTACCAGCCATCTAGCTCGAGAGGTCTCCCCA
AGTCTTTCTCTTGTTATCCAGAGCAGAATTCCTAGAATTACTGCTCGTTCTTCAGCACGCGCTCCACGAA
GCTCTTGATGTACTTACCCATTTCATCTGGAGCGTCCTCCTGGCTGAAGTGGAGGCCCTTCACCTTCACG
AACTCGGTGTTAGGGAACTTCTTAGCTCCCTCGACAATAGCGTTGGAAAAGAACCCAGGGTCGGACTCGA
TGAACATCTTAGGCAGATCGTCGCTGGCCCGAAGGTAGGCGTTGTAGTTGCGGACAATCTGGACGACGTC
GGGCTTGCCTCCCTTAACGAGAGGGATCTCGCGAGGCCAGGAGAGGGTAGGCCGTCTAACCTCGCCCTTC
TCCTTGAATGGCTCCAGGTAGGCAGCGAACTCCTCAGGCTCCAGTTTCCGCATGATCTTGCTTGGGAGCA
TGGTCTCGACGAAGAAGTTATTCTCAAGCACCATTTTCTCGCCCTCTTCGCTCTTGATCA
